Addgene plasmid #131777: pAAV RhoB YFP MS2
Purpose: RhoB upstream msfYFP 24xMS2 RhoB downstream for CRISPR tagging
Depositing lab: Jared Toettcher. Depositing organization: Princeton University. Publication: Tracing Information Flow from Erk to Target Gene Induction Reveals Mechanisms of Dynamic and Combinatorial Control. Wilson MZ, Ravindran PT, Lim WA, Toettcher JE. Mol Cell. 2017 Sep 7;67(5):757-769.e5. doi: 10.1016/j.molcel.2017.07.016. Epub 2017 Aug 17. PubMed 28826673.
Backbone
  Vector backbone: pAAV
  Backbone size w/o insert (bp): 2500
  Total vector size (bp): 8628
  Modifications to backbone: includes homology arms (~2000bp) targeting RhoB gene
  Vector type: CRISPR
Growth in bacteria
  Bacterial resistance: Ampicillin, 100 μg/mL
  Growth temperature: 37°C
  Growth strain: Stbl3
  Copy number: Unknown
Gene/Insert
  Gene/Insert name: msfYFP - 24x MS2 loops
  Species: Synthetic
  Insert size (bp): 2021
Terms and licenses: Academic/Nonprofit Terms; Industry Terms: Not Available to Industry
How to cite: pAAV RhoB YFP MS2 was a gift from Jared Toettcher (Addgene plasmid # 131777 ; http://n2t.net/addgene:131777 ; RRID:Addgene_131777)
