[The description below was written by a language model from this plasmid's Addgene catalogue record and pLannotate feature annotations shown in this document.]
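Description:
pAAV RhoB YFP MS2 is a homology-directed repair donor plasmid built on a pAAV backbone and catalogued as a CRISPR vector. It is designed to knock a fluorescent protein and an RNA-imaging tag into the endogenous RhoB locus. In bacteria it is maintained through a high-copy ColE1/pUC-type origin and selected with ampicillin via the bla gene and its own promoter. An f1/M13 phage origin and small leftover fragments of pBR322 bom and rop are also present. Although the backbone is named pAAV, neither feature table annotates AAV inverted terminal repeats, so the record does not confirm whether the plasmid can be packaged into virus.

The payload is a roughly 2 kb synthetic cassette of msfYFP followed by 24 MS2 stem-loops, flanked by upstream and downstream RhoB homology arms of about 2 kb each. The annotation places the RHOB coding sequence, matched to the human protein, at the end of the upstream arm. It is followed a few bases later by a GFP-family open reading frame that the software labels superfolder GFP and that corresponds to the msfYFP named in the catalogue. This layout suggests a C-terminal fusion of YFP to RhoB, with the MS2 array falling in the transcript downstream, although the array and the downstream arm are not annotated. No exogenous promoter is listed, consistent with expression from the native RhoB regulatory sequences after integration.

Used with a Cas9 nuclease and a RhoB-targeting guide supplied separately, the tagged allele should allow protein output to be followed by YFP fluorescence. Nascent or mature RhoB transcripts could be visualised with a fluorescent MS2 coat protein. The associated publication concerns Erk signalling and target gene induction. The two sequence records (8,667 and 8,654 nt) and the catalogue size differ slightly in length, but their feature layouts are essentially identical.
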