Features (pLannotate 1.2.2; 9 found; start..end, strand, type, name):
   1441..2028    +  CDS            RHOB: RHOB_HUMAN - Also known as ARH6, ARHB. Experimental evidence at protein level: Swiss-Prot protein existence level 1. Mediates apoptosis in neoplastically transformed cells after DNA damage. Not essential for development but affects cell adhesion and growth factor signaling in transformed cells. Plays a negative role in tumorigenesis as deletion causes tumor formation. Involved in intracellular protein trafficking of a number of proteins. Targets PKN1 to endosomes and is involved in trafficking of the EGF receptor from late endosomes to lysosomes. Also required for stability and nuclear traffic
   2044..2754    +  CDS            Superfolder GFP: Superfolder GFP is a basic (constitutively fluorescent) green fluorescent protein published in 2005, derived from Aequorea victoria. It is reported to be a very rapidly-maturing weak dimer.
   6092..6143    -  misc_feature   bom (fragment): basis of mobility region from pBR322
   6162..6542    +  rep_origin     M13 ori (sequence partly withheld): M13 bacteriophage origin of replication; arrow indicates direction of (+) strand synthesis
   6618..6667    -  misc_feature   bom (fragment): basis of mobility region from pBR322
   6769..6804    -  CDS            rop (fragment): Rop protein, which maintains plasmids at low copy number; rop
   6899..7003    +  promoter       AmpR promoter: bla
   7004..7864    +  CDS            AmpR: β-lactamase; bla; confers resistance to ampicillin, carbenicillin, and related antibiotics
   8035..8623    +  rep_origin     ori: high-copy-number ColE1/pMB1/pBR322/pUC origin of replication
>Addgene plasmid #131777 | pAAV RhoB YFP MS2 | depositor full sequence | sequence record 253037 | pAAV RhoB YFP MS2 sequence 8654 bps
TGGCCTTTTGCTGGCCTTTTGCTCACATGTAGAGGTGTCATCTCCTGCAGGAAGTGGTAATTCACGAGTT
AAGACCTGGTGTGTATGAAGAAACTCCATCCTCTGTACAGAAACCGTGTGCCCACCGGCAAGTTCCCTGC
GAGGCCGCATGCCTGCTTTCCCAGCTTGAAGCTTTTCATCTGCTCCATGAGAGTTGTTGGGATAGATGGG
TTTCCTTGCACAGTGTACTTCAAGCAGTTCTCTGGCTTTAGGGCGAGAATCAGATGTAATGTGGTAGGAC
TGGGTGAAGGTTGCCTGCCCAAGCTGGGTGCTTTCTTTTTCAGCGGAGTGCCCTGCACCTCGCTTTCCTT
TGTCCTACAGCTGTGTGTCTCCTAGATTCCTCCCCTTATCTTCTTCACCCGGAGACCTAAGTGTGGGCCT
TGAAGAGAAAGCCGAGAGGGGACTCACCCAGGCCCACACAATTTACTGTTAGCCTTTCTCAGTGAAAAGG
CTGCCCTGGGTAAGTGTCAGAATTCGGCCCAGAGCACACGAGGGGTTAGTTATCTAAACAAAGTTAAGAA
AGAACGAAACCCTTGGCTAGGTAACAAAACCGTGCACCGGTGTCTGTTTAAGTGAAAACAAAACCACGTT
AAAGGCGCCGCCCCTCCCCCATGCTTGATCACCCGTAGTTCGCTCGGAAGCTAGATAAAGCTGAAGCCCT
GGGAGCAGCCAACGCCCCACAAGAGTGTAGCTCGTCTCGGAACTGCCCACCCAGACCCGGAGGGCTCCAG
GCTGCCTGCTCCACGATGTCGCACTCAGAGAGGCTGCGACGAAGGCGGGGACCCGGCGGCCACACAACCC
CACGGGGCGGGTCGCCGCGCAGACTCCACAGTCAACGCCTCTCCCAGCCCCGCGGACAGGGCAGTCAATC
AAGCTAAGGCGAACCCGCCTTCGGACTGCAGCGGGCGACCAATCGGAGCCAAGCTCCGCAGCGATGAGCT
CAGCCCTATGGCTTCCCATTGGGTGGCTATATTAAGAAAGTGGCCGGACTCTTTAAATAGCGGGCGCTAG
GGCCGCAGCCCGCATCTGCCACCGCAGTTCGGTTGTCGTCGTCTGCGCCCCTGTACCCTAGGTCTAGAGT
GAACCCGCCCCGGGAAAGAAGCTAGGCCGGGTCCGCAGCATCAGCCATCACTTCGCACAAAGCAGCGCAG
CTCCGGGACCGCCGAGGACCACAGCGGCGCGGCAGCGGCGCGGCGACACTCAGTGCACCGTATGCCCCTG
CGCCCCTGCCGAGGCAACCGGAGCGCCCCGAGAGACCGCGCCGCCGCGGGGTCCAGGTGCAGTTAGCGAG
CCTAGCCCGCAGCGCGCAGTCGCGGGAGAGCGGGGAGCGGCAAGCAACAGGGAGCGGGACGGCGGCGAGG
CGCTCGCGGGCCCCTCCTGCTGCCCGCGCCCGGCGAGCTCATGGCGGCCATCCGCAAGAAGCTGGTGGTG
GTGGGCGACGGCGCGTGCGGCAAGACGTGCCTGCTGATCGTGTTCAGTAAAGACGAATTCCCCGAGGTGT
ACGTGCCCACCGTGTTCGAGAACTATGTGGCGGACATCGAGGTGGACGGCAAGCAGGTGGAGCTGGCGCT
GTGGGACACGGCAGGCCAGGAGGACTACGATCGTTTACGGCCGCTCTCCTATCCGGACACCGACGTCATC
CTTATGTGCTTCTCGGTGGACAGCCCGGACTCTCTCGAGAACATCCCCGAGAAGTGGGTGCCCGAGGTAA
AGCACTTCTGCCCCAATGTGCCCATCATCCTGGTGGCCAACAAAAAAGACCTGCGCAGCGACGAGCATGT
CCGCACGGAGCTGGCCCGCATGAAGCAGGAGCCAGTGCGCACGGATGACGGCCGCGCCATGGCGGTGCGC
ATCCAAGCCTATGACTACCTCGAGTGCTCGGCCAAGACCAAGGAGGGCGTGCGCGAGGTTTTTGAGACGG
CCACGCGCGCCGCGCTGCAGAAGCGCTACGGATCCCAGAATGGCTGCATCAACTGCTGCAAGGTGCTAGG
CGGATCCGGGGGAAGTAAAGGTGAAGAACTGTTCACCGGTGTTGTTCCGATCCTGGTTGAACTGGATGGT
GATGTTAACGGCCACAAATTCTCTGTTCGTGGTGAAGGTGAAGGTGATGCAACCAACGGTAAACTGACCC
TGAAATTCATCTGCACTACCGGTAAACTGCCGGTTCCATGGCCGACTCTGGTGACTACCCTGACCTATGG
TGTTCAGTGTTTTTCTCGTTACCCGGATCACATGAAGCAGCATGATTTCTTCAAATCTGCAATGCCGGAA
GGTTATGTACAGGAGCGCACCATTTCTTTCAAAGACGATGGCACCTACAAAACCCGTGCAGAGGTTAAAT
TTGAAGGTGATACTCTGGTGAACCGTATTGAACTGAAAGGCATTGATTTCAAAGAGGACGGCAACATCCT
GGGCCACAAACTGGAATATAACTTCAACTCCCATAACGTTTACATCACCGCAGACAAACAGAAGAACGGT
ATCAAAGCTAACTTCAAAATTCGCCATAACGTTGAAGACGGTAGCGTACAGCTGGCGGACCACTACCAGC
AGAACACTCCGATCGGTGATGGTCCGGTTCTGCTGCCGGATAACCACTACCTGTCCTACCAGTCTAAACT
GTCCAAAGACCCGAACGAAAAGCGCGACCACATGGTGCTGCTGGAGTTCGTTACTGCAGCAGGTATCACG
CACGGCATGGATGAACTCTACAAATGATAATCGCCCTTGGATCCTACGGTACTTATTGCCAAGAAAGCAC
GAGCATCAGCCGTGCCTCCAGGTCGAATCTTCAAACGACGACGATCACGCGTCGCTCCAGTATTCCAGGG
TTCATCAGATCCTACGGTACTTATTGCCAAGAAAGCACGAGCATCAGCCGTGCCTCCAGGTCGAATCTTC
AAACGACGACGATCACGCGTCGCTCCAGTATTCCAGGGTTCATCAGATCCTACGGTACTTATTGCCAAGA
AAGCACGAGCATCAGCCGTGCCTCCAGGTCGAATCTTCAAACGACGACGATCACGCGTCGCTCCAGTATT
CCAGGGTTCATCAGATCCTACGGTACTTATTGCCAAGAAAGCACGAGCATCAGCCGTGCCTCCAGGTCGA
ATCTTCAAACGACGACGATCACGCGTCGCTCCAGTATTCCAGGGTTCATCAGATCCTACGGTACTTATTG
CCAAGAAAGCACGAGCATCAGCCGTGCCTCCAGGTCGAATCTTCAAACGACGACGATCACGCGTCGCTCC
AGTATTCCAGGGTTCATCAGATCCTACGGTACTTATTGCCAAGAAAGCACGAGCATCAGCCGTGCCTCCA
GGTCGAATCTTCAAACGACGACGATCACGCGTCGCTCCAGTATTCCAGGGTTCATCAGATCCTACGGTAC
TTATTGCCAAGAAAGCACGAGCATCAGCCGTGCCTCCAGGTCGAATCTTCAAACGACGACGATCACGCGT
CGCTCCAGTATTCCAGGGTTCATCAGATCCTACGGTACTTATTGCCAAGAAAGCACGAGCATCAGCCGTG
CCTCCAGGTCGAATCTTCAAACGACGACGATCACGCGTCGCTCCAGTATTCCAGGGTTCATCAGATCCTA
CGGTACTTATTGCCAAGAAAGCACGAGCATCAGCCGTGCCTCCAGGTCGAATCTTCAAACGACGACGATC
ACGCGTCGCTCCAGTATTCCAGGGTTCATCAGATCCTACGGTACTTATTGCCAAGAAAGCACGAGCATCA
GCCGTGCCTCCAGGTCGAATCTTCAAACGACGACGATCACGCGTCGCTCCAGTATTCCAGGGTTCATCAG
ATCCTACGGTACTTATTGCCAAGAAAGCACGAGCATCAGCCGTGCCTCCAGGTCGAATCTTCAAACGACG
ACGATCACGCGTCGCTCCAGTATTCCAGGGTTCATCAGATCCTACGGTACTTATTGCCAAGAAAGCACGA
GCATCAGCCGTGCCTCCAGGTCGAATCTTCAAACGACGACGATCACGCGTCGCTCCAGTATTCCAGGGTT
CATCAGATCTAAGGGCGAATTCGTTTGGGACGCGTCCTGCCTCACGCCCTTGCCAGCGTGGCTCCCCCTC
CTTGGCCCGGTCGCCCACGAACCGGGAGAAAGGGAGACCCATGCCCCCAAGGACACCACCAGACTGCCTG
ACATCTGCTGGTGGCTCTGGCTGGTCACGCTGAGAATTAGCGTGGGCACCGAGCTCCCCCTTCCCAGTGT
CTGTGTGTGTCCAGCTGTGTGGCACAGGCCTGGGCACCCTGCTGAGTGCCAAGGGGTTCCTGAGCATCCT
TTTCTAAAGAGCCAGGCCTCAAAGTGTGGTTGTGTGTGTGTACGACTCCCTACACCCCACCCGACTCCTG
CCCCACCCCCGCCTCTGGTTTCCCCAGGGGCACGCAGAGTGGTTGCGCCCCCAGCAGGTTTGCTTGTAAC
CAGCAAGCCACTACTGTTGCTCCATGTCTGTAACATAGACCCCTGGAATGGCGGGAGGGGAGGGCTGGGG
GGAGGATGGGGCTGTTACATAAATACAGATTTTATTTTCGGAGGCAGAATGGTATTGTTTAGTGGTGTGT
GGGGCGACCAGGGCCCAGAGCAGCTCCTTTCCCAGGCTGGGTCAGGCGCCCACCCATCCAAGCATGAACT
GGACTTGGCCATCTTTCCACACCCTGGGGAAGACATTTGCAACTGACTTGGGGTCGAGAGGAAGCAGCTC
AGACAGTGTCTCCTGGGCCAACCCCCAGCGAACCTCCGGCAGAGGATCCAGGGTGTGCAGTGGGGTCACT
TTTGCCATAAGCGAACTTTGTGCCTGTCCTACAAATGAACATTGTTCAGCTCAAGAGACTATTGTTACTG
AATTTATTTAAACGCTGAAGCTTTTTGTTGTTGATGAAAGAGTTCTTTGCACAATTGTCCCATTGTTTGA
CACCCAGTGTACTTGTCATTTGCATAAGACAGCATTCTGACCACACTTGTATGCTGTAACCTCATCTACT
TCTGATGGTTTTTTTAAAACTATGATGACTCTAAGATTACAAAAACAACTAACTTTTGCTTTGTTTTCTT
GAAAAAAAAATGTCAACAGTGTGAATTTTTTCTTTAAATTTGTGTAGCATACGCAGTTTTGGTAAAGGAA
GGCAACAGGTATTGGGGTCTATTTAAACCCCCCCTCCCACAAGACAAGTCTCTTCTGTGTGAAATTTTCT
GTACGTTCCATGTGCAGAGAAAAGCCTCCCCCCTCTCCCCCCCGCCAGCCCAGTGGTACTTCTAAATTGT
CTTGTTTTGTTTTTGTTTTATTTTTTTTAAATAAACTGACAGATGACAAATGGTGAACTTATGATGTTTA
CATAAGAGTTCTATAAGCTGTGTATACAGATTTTTATGTAAAATATTAAAAGACTATGATCATGACATTT
ATAAACAGCTCCTGTGGCTTAATAGTGTCAGAAGATGTCTGAATTGGGGGTAAGGGAAGAGTTCTTGTGG
AGGTCCTTTCTGGCAGTAACTGCAGCCTCTCTATAGTAGTAAATATGGCCATGAGCCTGGCACCTTTTAG
GGGCTGGGTGACCCTGAGAGGCCAGGTTATTCCTGTCAGATTCCCGGAGGAGGCTAAGCTTGTCGTCCAT
CAGACACCCAGAGTGTACTAATTATTGTGAATTTAGTCCCATTAGGTGAGGACAAAGGTCTTGGTTTGAC
TTCATCTATAGGTCTTTAAGAAGTGTCTGAAGTTTATTCTGGGCTCTACTACTCTCACTTCAACAATAAG
AAAGGTTGCTGTTTGTGAATGTTAAACATAGATGACTTTATTATTATTATTTAAAATGTTTTTAGGGGGG
TGGTTAATCACATGTGTGGACCAGGCTAGAATTTAAGAGATGGGGAAAGCATGGCAGTGATGGCGGATGC
CTTCAGTCCCAGCAAAAGCAGGCAAATCTCTTGAGTTATAGGCCAGCCTGGACTACAGATGCAGAGTGGG
TTCCAGGGCTACACAGAGAAAAAAGAACAGACAAGCAAAGGAATAGACAATACTCCCAGAAACTAAGGGC
GCCTGATGCGGTATTTTCTCCTTACGCATCTGTGCGGTATTTCACACCGCATA
[142 nt withheld, positions 6144-6285]
C
[141 nt withheld, positions 6287-6427]
CCTTTGACGTTGGAGTCCACGTTCTTT
[37 nt withheld, positions 6455-6491]
ACCCTATCTCGGGCTATTCTTTTGATTTATAAGGGATTTTGCCGATTTCGGCCTATTGGTTAAAAAATGA
GCTGATTTAACAAAAATTTAACGCGAATTTTAACAAAATATTAACGTTTACAATTTTATGGTGCACTCTC
AGTACAATCTGCTCTGATGCCGCATAGTTAAGCCAGCCCCGACACCCGCCAACACCCGCTGACGCGCCCT
GACGGGCTTGTCTGCTCCCGGCATCCGCTTACAGACAAGCTGTGACCGTCTCCGGGAGCTGCATGTGTCA
GAGGTTTTCACCGTCATCACCGAAACGCGCGAGACGAAAGGGCCTCGTGATACGCCTATTTTTATAGGTT
AATGTCATGATAATAATGGTTTCTTAGACGTCAGGTGGCACTTTTCGGGGAAATGTGCGCGGAACCCCTA
TTTGTTTATTTTTCTAAATACATTCAAATATGTATCCGCTCATGAGACAATAACCCTGATAAATGCTTCA
ATAATATTGAAAAAGGAAGAGTATGAGTATTCAACATTTCCGTGTCGCCCTTATTCCCTTTTTTGCGGCA
TTTTGCCTTCCTGTTTTTGCTCACCCAGAAACGCTGGTGAAAGTAAAAGATGCTGAAGATCAGTTGGGTG
CACGAGTGGGTTACATCGAACTGGATCTCAACAGCGGTAAGATCCTTGAGAGTTTTCGCCCCGAAGAACG
TTTTCCAATGATGAGCACTTTTAAAGTTCTGCTATGTGGCGCGGTATTATCCCGTATTGACGCCGGGCAA
GAGCAACTCGGTCGCCGCATACACTATTCTCAGAATGACTTGGTTGAGTACTCACCAGTCACAGAAAAGC
ATCTTACGGATGGCATGACAGTAAGAGAATTATGCAGTGCTGCCATAACCATGAGTGATAACACTGCGGC
CAACTTACTTCTGACAACGATCGGAGGACCGAAGGAGCTAACCGCTTTTTTGCACAACATGGGGGATCAT
GTAACTCGCCTTGATCGTTGGGAACCGGAGCTGAATGAAGCCATACCAAACGACGAGCGTGACACCACGA
TGCCTGTAGCAATGGCAACAACGTTGCGCAAACTATTAACTGGCGAACTACTTACTCTAGCTTCCCGGCA
ACAATTAATAGACTGGATGGAGGCGGATAAAGTTGCAGGACCACTTCTGCGCTCGGCCCTTCCGGCTGGC
TGGTTTATTGCTGATAAATCTGGAGCCGGTGAGCGTGGGTCTCGCGGTATCATTGCAGCACTGGGGCCAG
ATGGTAAGCCCTCCCGTATCGTAGTTATCTACACGACGGGGAGTCAGGCAACTATGGATGAACGAAATAG
ACAGATCGCTGAGATAGGTGCCTCACTGATTAAGCATTGGTAACTGTCAGACCAAGTTTACTCATATATA
CTTTAGATTGATTTAAAACTTCATTTTTAATTTAAAAGGATCTAGGTGAAGATCCTTTTTGATAATCTCA
TGACCAAAATCCCTTAACGTGAGTTTTCGTTCCACTGAGCGTCAGACCCCGTAGAAAAGATCAAAGGATC
TTCTTGAGATCCTTTTTTTCTGCGCGTAATCTGCTGCTTGCAAACAAAAAAACCACCGCTACCAGCGGTG
GTTTGTTTGCCGGATCAAGAGCTACCAACTCTTTTTCCGAAGGTAACTGGCTTCAGCAGAGCGCAGATAC
CAAATACTGTCCTTCTAGTGTAGCCGTAGTTAGGCCACCACTTCAAGAACTCTGTAGCACCGCCTACATA
CCTCGCTCTGCTAATCCTGTTACCAGTGGCTGCTGCCAGTGGCGATAAGTCGTGTCTTACCGGGTTGGAC
TCAAGACGATAGTTACCGGATAAGGCGCAGCGGTCGGGCTGAACGGGGGGTTCGTGCACACAGCCCAGCT
TGGAGCGAACGACCTACACCGAACTGAGATACCTACAGCGTGAGCTATGAGAAAGCGCCACGCTTCCCGA
AGGGAGAAAGGCGGACAGGTATCCGGTAAGCGGCAGGGTCGGAACAGGAGAGCGCACGAGGGAGCTTCCA
GGGGGAAACGCCTGGTATCTTTATAGTCCTGTCGGGTTTCGCCACCTCTGACTTGAGCGTCGATTTTTGT
GATGCTCGTCAGGGGGGCGGAGCCTATGGAAAAACGCCAGCAACGCGGCCTTTTTACGGTTCC
