Features (pLannotate 1.2.2; 9 found; start..end, strand, type, name):
   1441..2028    +  CDS            RHOB: RHOB_HUMAN - Also known as ARH6, ARHB. Experimental evidence at protein level: Swiss-Prot protein existence level 1. Mediates apoptosis in neoplastically transformed cells after DNA damage. Not essential for development but affects cell adhesion and growth factor signaling in transformed cells. Plays a negative role in tumorigenesis as deletion causes tumor formation. Involved in intracellular protein trafficking of a number of proteins. Targets PKN1 to endosomes and is involved in trafficking of the EGF receptor from late endosomes to lysosomes. Also required for stability and nuclear traffic
   2044..2754    +  CDS            Superfolder GFP: Superfolder GFP is a basic (constitutively fluorescent) green fluorescent protein published in 2005, derived from Aequorea victoria. It is reported to be a very rapidly-maturing weak dimer.
   6105..6156    -  misc_feature   bom (fragment): basis of mobility region from pBR322
   6175..6630    +  rep_origin     f1 ori (sequence partly withheld): f1 bacteriophage origin of replication; arrow indicates direction of (+) strand synthesis
   6631..6680    -  misc_feature   bom (fragment): basis of mobility region from pBR322
   6782..6817    -  CDS            rop (fragment): Rop protein, which maintains plasmids at low copy number; rop
   6912..7016    +  promoter       AmpR promoter: bla
   7017..7877    +  CDS            AmpR: β-lactamase; bla; confers resistance to ampicillin, carbenicillin, and related antibiotics
   8048..8636    +  rep_origin     ori: high-copy-number ColE1/pMB1/pBR322/pUC origin of replication
>Addgene plasmid #131777 | pAAV RhoB YFP MS2 | addgene full sequence | sequence record 256601 | Addgene NGS Result
TGGCCTTTTGCTGGCCTTTTGCTCACATGTAGAGGTGTCATCTCCTGCAGGAAGTGGTAATTCACGAGTT
AAGACCTGGTGTGTATGAAGAAACTCCATCCTCTGTACAGAAACCGTGTGCCCACCGGCAAGTTCCCTGC
GAGGCCGCATGCCTGCTTTCCCAGCTTGAAGCTTTTCATCTGCTCCATGAGAGTTGTTGGGATAGATGGG
TTTCCTTGCACAGTGTACTTCAAGCAGTTCTCTGGCTTTAGGGCGAGAATCAGATGTAATGTGGTAGGAC
TGGGTGAAGGTTGCCTGCCCAAGCTGGGTGCTTTCTTTTTCAGCGGAGTGCCCTGCACCTCGCTTTCCTT
TGTCCTACAGCTGTGTGTCTCCTAGATTCCTCCCCTTATCTTCTTCACCCGGAGACCTAAGTGTGGGCCT
TGAAGAGAAAGCCGAGAGGGGACTCACCCAGGCCCACACAATTTACTGTTAGCCTTTCTCAGTGAAAAGG
CTGCCCTGGGTAAGTGTCAGAATTCGGCCCAGAGCACACGAGGGGTTAGTTATCTAAACAAAGTTAAGAA
AGAACGAAACCCTTGGCTAGGTAACAAAACCGTGCACCGGTGTCTGTTTAAGTGAAAACAAAACCACGTT
AAAGGCGCCGCCCCTCCCCCATGCTTGATCACCCGTAGTTCGCTCGGAAGCTAGATAAAGCTGAAGCCCT
GGGAGCAGCCAACGCCCCACAAGAGTGTAGCTCGTCTCGGAACTGCCCACCCAGACCCGGAGGGCTCCAG
GCTGCCTGCTCCACGATGTCGCACTCAGAGAGGCTGCGACGAAGGCGGGGACCCGGCGGCCACACAACCC
CACGGGGCGGGTCGCCGCGCAGACTCCACAGTCAACGCCTCTCCCAGCCCCGCGGACAGGGCAGTCAATC
AAGCTAAGGCGAACCCGCCTTCGGACTGCAGCGGGCGACCAATCGGAGCCAAGCTCCGCAGCGATGAGCT
CAGCCCTATGGCTTCCCATTGGGTGGCTATATTAAGAAAGTGGCCGGACTCTTTAAATAGCGGGCGCTAG
GGCCGCAGCCCGCATCTGCCACCGCAGTTCGGTTGTCGTCGTCTGCGCCCCTGTACCCTAGGTCTAGAGT
GAACCCGCCCCGGGAAAGAAGCTAGGCCGGGTCCGCAGCATCAGCCATCACTTCGCACAAAGCAGCGCAG
CTCCGGGACCGCCGAGGACCACAGCGGCGCGGCAGCGGCGCGGCGACACTCAGTGCACCGTATGCCCCTG
CGCCCCTGCCGAGGCAACCGGAGCGCCCCGAGAGACCGCGCCGCCGCGGGGTCCAGGTGCAGTTAGCGAG
CCTAGCCCGCAGCGCGCAGTCGCGGGAGAGCGGGGAGCGGCAAGCAACAGGGAGCGGGACGGCGGCGAGG
CGCTCGCGGGCCCCTCCTGCTGCCCGCGCCCGGCGAGCTCATGGCGGCCATCCGCAAGAAGCTGGTGGTG
GTGGGCGACGGCGCGTGCGGCAAGACGTGCCTGCTGATCGTGTTCAGTAAAGACGAATTCCCCGAGGTGT
ACGTGCCCACCGTGTTCGAGAACTATGTGGCGGACATCGAGGTGGACGGCAAGCAGGTGGAGCTGGCGCT
GTGGGACACGGCAGGCCAGGAGGACTACGATCGTTTACGGCCGCTCTCCTATCCGGACACCGACGTCATC
CTTATGTGCTTCTCGGTGGACAGCCCGGACTCTCTCGAGAACATCCCCGAGAAGTGGGTGCCCGAGGTAA
AGCACTTCTGCCCCAATGTGCCCATCATCCTGGTGGCCAACAAAAAAGACCTGCGCAGCGACGAGCATGT
CCGCACGGAGCTGGCCCGCATGAAGCAGGAGCCAGTGCGCACGGATGACGGCCGCGCCATGGCGGTGCGC
ATCCAAGCCTATGACTACCTCGAGTGCTCGGCCAAGACCAAGGAGGGCGTGCGCGAGGTTTTTGAGACGG
CCACGCGCGCCGCGCTGCAGAAGCGCTACGGATCCCAGAATGGCTGCATCAACTGCTGCAAGGTGCTAGG
CGGATCCGGGGGAAGTAAAGGTGAAGAACTGTTCACCGGTGTTGTTCCGATCCTGGTTGAACTGGATGGT
GATGTTAACGGCCACAAATTCTCTGTTCGTGGTGAAGGTGAAGGTGATGCAACCAACGGTAAACTGACCC
TGAAATTCATCTGCACTACCGGTAAACTGCCGGTTCCATGGCCGACTCTGGTGACTACCCTGACCTATGG
TGTTCAGTGTTTTTCTCGTTACCCGGATCACATGAAGCAGCATGATTTCTTCAAATCTGCAATGCCGGAA
GGTTATGTACAGGAGCGCACCATTTCTTTCAAAGACGATGGCACCTACAAAACCCGTGCAGAGGTTAAAT
TTGAAGGTGATACTCTGGTGAACCGTATTGAACTGAAAGGCATTGATTTCAAAGAGGACGGCAACATCCT
GGGCCACAAACTGGAATATAACTTCAACTCCCATAACGTTTACATCACCGCAGACAAACAGAAGAACGGT
ATCAAAGCTAACTTCAAAATTCGCCATAACGTTGAAGACGGTAGCGTACAGCTGGCGGACCACTACCAGC
AGAACACTCCGATCGGTGATGGTCCGGTTCTGCTGCCGGATAACCACTACCTGTCCTACCAGTCTAAACT
GTCCAAAGACCCGAACGAAAAGCGCGACCACATGGTGCTGCTGGAGTTCGTTACTGCAGCAGGTATCACG
CACGGCATGGATGAACTCTACAAATGATAAGCCGCGAATTCGCCCTTCGCGGGATCCTACGGTACTTATT
GCCAAGAAAGCACGAGCATCAGCCGTGCCTCCAGGTCGAATCTTCAAACGACGACGATCACGCGTCGCTC
CAGTATTCCAGGGTTCATCAGATCCTACGGTACTTATTGCCAAGAAAGCACGAGCATCAGCCGTGCCTCC
AGGTCGAATCTTCAAACGACGACGATCACGCGTCGCTCCAGTATTCCAGGGTTCATCAGATCCTACGGTA
CTTATTGCCAAGAAAGCACGAGCATCAGCCGTGCCTCCAGGTCGAATCTTCAAACGACGACGATCACGCG
TCGCTCCAGTATTCCAGGGTTCATCAGATCCTACGGTACTTATTGCCAAGAAAGCACGAGCATCAGCCGT
GCCTCCAGGTCGAATCTTCAAACGACGACGATCACGCGTCGCTCCAGTATTCCAGGGTTCATCAGATCCT
ACGGTACTTATTGCCAAGAAAGCACGAGCATCAGCCGTGCCTCCAGGTCGAATCTTCAAACGACGACGAT
CACGCGTCGCTCCAGTATTCCAGGGTTCATCAGATCCTACGGTACTTATTGCCAAGAAAGCACGAGCATC
AGCCGTGCCTCCAGGTCGAATCTTCAAACGACGACGATCACGCGTCGCTCCAGTATTCCAGGGTTCATCA
GATCCTACGGTACTTATTGCCAAGAAAGCACGAGCATCAGCCGTGCCTCCAGGTCGAATCTTCAAACGAC
GACGATCACGCGTCGCTCCAGTATTCCAGGGTTCATCAGATCCTACGGTACTTATTGCCAAGAAAGCACG
AGCATCAGCCGTGCCTCCAGGTCGAATCTTCAAACGACGACGATCACGCGTCGCTCCAGTATTCCAGGGT
TCATCAGATCCTACGGTACTTATTGCCAAGAAAGCACGAGCATCAGCCGTGCCTCCAGGTCGAATCTTCA
AACGACGACGATCACGCGTCGCTCCAGTATTCCAGGGTTCATCAGATCCTACGGTACTTATTGCCAAGAA
AGCACGAGCATCAGCCGTGCCTCCAGGTCGAATCTTCAAACGACGACGATCACGCGTCGCTCCAGTATTC
CAGGGTTCATCAGATCCTACGGTACTTATTGCCAAGAAAGCACGAGCATCAGCCGTGCCTCCAGGTCGAA
TCTTCAAACGACGACGATCACGCGTCGCTCCAGTATTCCAGGGTTCATCAGATCCTACGGTACTTATTGC
CAAGAAAGCACGAGCATCAGCCGTGCCTCCAGGTCGAATCTTCAAACGACGACGATCACGCGTCGCTCCA
GTATTCCAGGGTTCATCAGATCTAAGGGCGAATTCGTTTGGGACGCGTCCTGCCTCACGCCCTTGCCAGC
GTGGCTCCCCCTCCTTGGCCCGGTCGCCCACGAACCGGGAGAAAGGGAGACCCATGCCCCCAAGGACACC
ACCAGACTGCCTGACATCTGCTGGTGGCTCTGGCTGGTCACGCTGAGAATTAGCGTGGGCACCGAGCTCC
CCCTTCCCAGTGTCTGTGTGTGTCCAGCTGTGTGGCACAGGCCTGGGCACCCTGCTGAGTGCCAAGGGGT
TCCTGAGCATCCTTTTCTAAAGAGCCAGGCCTCAAAGTGTGGTTGTGTGTGTGTACGACTCCCTACACCC
CACCCGACTCCTGCCCCACCCCCGCCTCTGGTTTCCCCAGGGGCACGCAGAGTGGTTGCGCCCCCAGCAG
GTTTGCTTGTAACCAGCAAGCCACTACTGTTGCTCCATGTCTGTAACATAGACCCCTGGAATGGCGGGAG
GGGAGGGCTGGGGGGAGGATGGGGCTGTTACATAAATACAGATTTTATTTTCGGAGGCAGAATGGTATTG
TTTAGTGGTGTGTGGGGCGACCAGGGCCCAGAGCAGCTCCTTTCCCAGGCTGGGTCAGGCGCCCACCCAT
CCAAGCATGAACTGGACTTGGCCATCTTTCCACACCCTGGGGAAGACATTTGCAACTGACTTGGGGTCGA
GAGGAAGCAGCTCAGACAGTGTCTCCTGGGCCAACCCCCAGCGAACCTCCGGCAGAGGATCCAGGGTGTG
CAGTGGGGTCACTTTTGCCATAAGCGAACTTTGTGCCTGTCCTACAAATGAACATTGTTCAGCTCAAGAG
ACTATTGTTACTGAATTTATTTAAACGCTGAAGCTTTTTGTTGTTGATGAAAGAGTTCTTTGCACAATTG
TCCCATTGTTTGACACCCAGTGTACTTGTCATTTGCATAAGACAGCATTCTGACCACACTTGTATGCTGT
AACCTCATCTACTTCTGATGGTTTTTTTAAAACTATGATGACTCTAAGATTACAAAAACAACTAACTTTT
GCTTTGTTTTCTTGAAAAAAAAATGTCAACAGTGTGAATTTTTTCTTTAAATTTGTGTAGCATACGCAGT
TTTGGTAAAGGAAGGCAACAGGTATTGGGGTCTATTTAAACCCCCCCTCCCACAAGACAAGTCTCTTCTG
TGTGAAATTTTCTGTACGTTCCATGTGCAGAGAAAAGCCTCCCCCCTCTCCCCCCCGCCAGCCCAGTGGT
ACTTCTAAATTGTCTTGTTTTGTTTTTGTTTTATTTTTTTTAAATAAACTGACAGATGACAAATGGTGAA
CTTATGATGTTTACATAAGAGTTCTATAAGCTGTGTATACAGATTTTTATGTAAAATATTAAAAGACTAT
GATCATGACATTTATAAACAGCTCCTGTGGCTTAATAGTGTCAGAAGATGTCTGAATTGGGGGTAAGGGA
AGAGTTCTTGTGGAGGTCCTTTCTGGCAGTAACTGCAGCCTCTCTATAGTAGTAAATATGGCCATGAGCC
TGGCACCTTTTAGGGGCTGGGTGACCCTGAGAGGCCAGGTTATTCCTGTCAGATTCCCGGAGGAGGCTAA
GCTTGTCGTCCATCAGACACCCAGAGTGTACTAATTATTGTGAATTTAGTCCCATTAGGTGAGGACAAAG
GTCTTGGTTTGACTTCATCTATAGGTCTTTAAGAAGTGTCTGAAGTTTATTCTGGGCTCTACTACTCTCA
CTTCAACAATAAGAAAGGTTGCTGTTTGTGAATGTTAAACATAGATGACTTTATTATTATTATTTAAAAT
GTTTTTAGGGGGGTGGTTAATCACATGTGTGGACCAGGCTAGAATTTAAGAGATGGGGAAAGCATGGCAG
TGATGGCGGATGCCTTCAGTCCCAGCAAAAGCAGGCAAATCTCTTGAGTTATAGGCCAGCCTGGACTACA
GATGCAGAGTGGGTTCCAGGGCTACACAGAGAAAAAAGAACAGACAAGCAAAGGAATAGACAATACTCCC
AGAAACTAAGGGCGCCTGATGCGGTATTTTCTCCTTACGCATCTGTGCGGTATTTCACACCGCATA
[95 nt withheld, positions 6157-6251]
T
[46 nt withheld, positions 6253-6298]
C
[141 nt withheld, positions 6300-6440]
CCTTTGACGTTGGAGTCCACGTTCTTT
[37 nt withheld, positions 6468-6504]
ACTCTATCTCGGGCTATTCTTTTGATTTATAAGGGATTTTGCCGATTTCGGTCTATTGGTTAAAAAATGA
GCTGATTTAACAAAAATTTAACGCGAATTTTAACAAAATATTAACGTTTACAATTTTATGGTGCACTCTC
AGTACAATCTGCTCTGATGCCGCATAGTTAAGCCAGCCCCGACACCCGCCAACACCCGCTGACGCGCCCT
GACGGGCTTGTCTGCTCCCGGCATCCGCTTACAGACAAGCTGTGACCGTCTCCGGGAGCTGCATGTGTCA
GAGGTTTTCACCGTCATCACCGAAACGCGCGAGACGAAAGGGCCTCGTGATACGCCTATTTTTATAGGTT
AATGTCATGATAATAATGGTTTCTTAGACGTCAGGTGGCACTTTTCGGGGAAATGTGCGCGGAACCCCTA
TTTGTTTATTTTTCTAAATACATTCAAATATGTATCCGCTCATGAGACAATAACCCTGATAAATGCTTCA
ATAATATTGAAAAAGGAAGAGTATGAGTATTCAACATTTCCGTGTCGCCCTTATTCCCTTTTTTGCGGCA
TTTTGCCTTCCTGTTTTTGCTCACCCAGAAACGCTGGTGAAAGTAAAAGATGCTGAAGATCAGTTGGGTG
CACGAGTGGGTTACATCGAACTGGATCTCAACAGCGGTAAGATCCTTGAGAGTTTTCGCCCCGAAGAACG
TTTTCCAATGATGAGCACTTTTAAAGTTCTGCTATGTGGCGCGGTATTATCCCGTATTGACGCCGGGCAA
GAGCAACTCGGTCGCCGCATACACTATTCTCAGAATGACTTGGTTGAGTACTCACCAGTCACAGAAAAGC
ATCTTACGGATGGCATGACAGTAAGAGAATTATGCAGTGCTGCCATAACCATGAGTGATAACACTGCGGC
CAACTTACTTCTGACAACGATCGGAGGACCGAAGGAGCTAACCGCTTTTTTGCACAACATGGGGGATCAT
GTAACTCGCCTTGATCGTTGGGAACCGGAGCTGAATGAAGCCATACCAAACGACGAGCGTGACACCACGA
TGCCTGTAGCAATGGCAACAACGTTGCGCAAACTATTAACTGGCGAACTACTTACTCTAGCTTCCCGGCA
ACAATTAATAGACTGGATGGAGGCGGATAAAGTTGCAGGACCACTTCTGCGCTCGGCCCTTCCGGCTGGC
TGGTTTATTGCTGATAAATCTGGAGCCGGTGAGCGTGGGTCTCGCGGTATCATTGCAGCACTGGGGCCAG
ATGGTAAGCCCTCCCGTATCGTAGTTATCTACACGACGGGGAGTCAGGCAACTATGGATGAACGAAATAG
ACAGATCGCTGAGATAGGTGCCTCACTGATTAAGCATTGGTAACTGTCAGACCAAGTTTACTCATATATA
CTTTAGATTGATTTAAAACTTCATTTTTAATTTAAAAGGATCTAGGTGAAGATCCTTTTTGATAATCTCA
TGACCAAAATCCCTTAACGTGAGTTTTCGTTCCACTGAGCGTCAGACCCCGTAGAAAAGATCAAAGGATC
TTCTTGAGATCCTTTTTTTCTGCGCGTAATCTGCTGCTTGCAAACAAAAAAACCACCGCTACCAGCGGTG
GTTTGTTTGCCGGATCAAGAGCTACCAACTCTTTTTCCGAAGGTAACTGGCTTCAGCAGAGCGCAGATAC
CAAATACTGTTCTTCTAGTGTAGCCGTAGTTAGGCCACCACTTCAAGAACTCTGTAGCACCGCCTACATA
CCTCGCTCTGCTAATCCTGTTACCAGTGGCTGCTGCCAGTGGCGATAAGTCGTGTCTTACCGGGTTGGAC
TCAAGACGATAGTTACCGGATAAGGCGCAGCGGTCGGGCTGAACGGGGGGTTCGTGCACACAGCCCAGCT
TGGAGCGAACGACCTACACCGAACTGAGATACCTACAGCGTGAGCTATGAGAAAGCGCCACGCTTCCCGA
AGGGAGAAAGGCGGACAGGTATCCGGTAAGCGGCAGGGTCGGAACAGGAGAGCGCACGAGGGAGCTTCCA
GGGGGAAACGCCTGGTATCTTTATAGTCCTGTCGGGTTTCGCCACCTCTGACTTGAGCGTCGATTTTTGT
GATGCTCGTCAGGGGGGCGGAGCCTATGGAAAAACGCCAGCAACGCGGCCTTTTTACGGTTCC
